Addgene plasmid #172159: pJH575
Purpose: pylBCD variant in pBAD backbone
Depositing lab: Matthew Bennett. Depositing organization: Rice University. Publication: Improved pyrrolysine biosynthesis through phage assisted non-continuous directed evolution of the complete pathway. Ho JML, Miller CA, Smith KA, Mattia JR, Bennett MR. Nat Commun. 2021 Jun 24;12(1):3914. doi: 10.1038/s41467-021-24183-9. PubMed 34168131.
Backbone
  Vector backbone: pBR322
  Vector type: Bacterial Expression
Growth in bacteria
  Bacterial resistance: Ampicillin, 100 μg/mL
  Growth temperature: 37°C
  Growth strain: NEB Stable
  Copy number: High Copy
Gene/Insert
  Gene/Insert name: Para (pylBCD 34B_sub-pop3); AraC
  Species: Synthetic
  Mutation: Sumo(S6L) PylB(N61S, E178K, G188R, E251D) PylD(A252V)
  Cloning method: Gibson Cloning
Terms and licenses: Academic/Nonprofit Terms; Industry Terms: Not Available to Industry
How to cite: pJH575 was a gift from Matthew Bennett (Addgene plasmid # 172159 ; http://n2t.net/addgene:172159 ; RRID:Addgene_172159)
