[The description below was written by a language model from this plasmid's Addgene catalogue record and pLannotate feature annotations shown in this document.]
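Description:
pJH575 is a 7,327-nt bacterial expression plasmid of the pBAD type, built on a pBR322-derived backbone and carrying an evolved variant of the pyrrolysine biosynthesis operon pylBCD. It replicates in E. coli from a ColE1/pMB1-family origin and is listed as high copy. The annotation also picks up the pBR322 bom region, only a short remnant of rop, and a small fragment resembling the RSF origin, which is probably just a homology hit rather than a second functional replicon. Selection is by ampicillin, through the bla β-lactamase gene under its own promoter.

The payload is driven by the L-arabinose-inducible araBAD promoter, with the araC regulator encoded divergently upstream, so pathway expression is repressed without arabinose and can be titrated with it. Downstream, a truncated yeast SMT3 (SUMO) tag lies immediately before pylB, apparently as an N-terminal fusion. It is followed by separate pylC and pylD reading frames, and the rrnB T1 and T2 terminators close the transcription unit. The three genes match those of Methanosarcina acetivorans, although the record lists the insert as synthetic. PylB isomerises lysine to 3-methylornithine, PylC ligates this to a second lysine, and PylD oxidises the product so that it cyclises to pyrrolysine.

This clone, designated 34B_sub-pop3, carries the substitutions S6L in SUMO, N61S, E178K, G188R and E251D in PylB, and A252V in PylD. It comes from work that used phage-assisted non-continuous directed evolution of the whole pathway to improve pyrrolysine production. Its likely use is to supply pyrrolysine in E. coli and to characterise or compare evolved pathway variants, though the record states the purpose only as a pylBCD variant in pBAD.
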