Features (pLannotate 1.2.2; 15 found; start..end, strand, type, name):
    154..269     +  ncRNA          5S rRNA: Accession: RF00001 - 5S ribosomal RNA
    273..359     +  terminator     rrnB T1 terminator: Escherichia coli rrnB; transcription terminator T1 from the E. coli rrnB gene
    451..478     +  terminator     rrnB T2 terminator: transcription terminator T2 from the E. coli rrnB gene
    497..588     +  promoter       AmpR promoter: bla
    589..1449    +  CDS            AmpR: β-lactamase; bla; confers resistance to ampicillin, carbenicillin, and related antibiotics
   1620..2208    +  rep_origin     ori: high-copy-number ColE1/pMB1/pBR322/pUC origin of replication
   2267..2400    +  rep_origin     RSF ori (fragment): Plasmids containing the RSF 1030 origin of replication can be propagated in E. coli cells that contain additional plasmids with compatible origins.
   2405..2545    -  misc_feature   bom: basis of mobility region from pBR322
   2647..2687    -  CDS            rop (fragment): Rop protein, which maintains plasmids at low copy number; rop
   2809..3687    -  CDS            araC: L-arabinose regulatory protein; araC
   3714..3998    +  promoter       araBAD promoter: araBAD; promoter of the L-arabinose operon of E. coli; the araC regulatory gene is transcribed in the opposite direction (Guzman et al., 1995)
   4047..4340    +  CDS            SUMO: cleavable ubiquitin-like protein tag; S. cerevisiae SMT3 (truncated)
   4344..5393    +  CDS            pylB: PYLB_METAC - Experimental evidence at protein level: Swiss-Prot protein existence level 1. Catalyzes the isomerization of L-lysine to (2R,3R)-3- methylornithine via a radical-based mechanism (Probable). Is required for the biosynthesis of pyrrolysine. From Methanosarcina acetivorans (strain ATCC 35395 / DSM 2834 / JCM 12185 / C2A).
   5409..6497    +  CDS            pylC: PYLC_METAC - Experimental evidence at protein level: Swiss-Prot protein existence level 1. Likely catalyzes the ATP-dependent ligation between (2R,3R)- 3-methylornithine and L-lysine, leading to (3R)-3-methyl-D-ornithyl-N6- L-lysine. Is required for the biosynthesis of pyrrolysine. From Methanosarcina acetivorans (strain ATCC 35395 / DSM 2834 / JCM 12185 / C2A).
   6575..24      +  CDS            pylD (across the origin): PYLD_METAC - Experimental evidence at protein level: Swiss-Prot protein existence level 1. Likely catalyzes the NAD(P)-dependent oxidative deamination of (3R)-3-methyl-D-ornithyl-N6-L-lysine, resulting in the formation of pyrrolysine after spontaneous dehydration and cyclization of the intermediate. Is required for the biosynthesis of pyrrolysine. From Methanosarcina acetivorans (strain ATCC 35395 / DSM 2834 / JCM 12185 / C2A).
>Addgene plasmid #172159 | pJH575 | addgene full sequence | sequence record 338825 | Addgene NGS Result
GTTTCTATGCTGTATAGCATTTTGTAAAGCTCGAGATCTGCAGCTGGTACCATATGGGAATTCGAAGCTT
GGCTGTTTTGGCGGATGAGAGAAGATTTTCAGCCTGATACAGATTAAATCAGAACGCAGAAGCGGTCTGA
TAAAACAGAATTTGCCTGGCGGCAGTAGCGCGGTGGTCCCACCTGACCCCATGCCGAACTCAGAAGTGAA
ACGCCGTAGCGCCGATGGTAGTGTGGGGTCTCCCCATGCGAGAGTAGGGAACTGCCAGGCATCAAATAAA
ACGAAAGGCTCAGTCGAAAGACTGGGCCTTTCGTTTTATCTGTTGTTTGTCGGTGAACGCTCTCCTGAGT
AGGACAAATCCGCCGGGAGCGGATTTGAACGTTGCGAAGCAACGGCCCGGAGGGTGGCGGGCAGGACGCC
CGCCATAAACTGCCAGGCATCAAATTAAGCAGAAGGCCATCCTGACGGATGGCCTTTTTGCGTTTCTACA
AACTCTTTTGTTTATTTTTCTAAATACATTCAAATATGTATCCGCTCATGAGACAATAACCCTGATAAAT
GCTTCAATAATATTGAAAAAGGAAGAGTATGAGTATTCAACATTTCCGTGTCGCCCTTATTCCCTTTTTT
GCGGCATTTTGCCTTCCTGTTTTTGCTCACCCAGAAACGCTGGTGAAAGTAAAAGATGCTGAAGATCAGT
TGGGTGCACGAGTGGGTTACATCGAACTGGATCTCAACAGCGGTAAGATCCTTGAGAGTTTTCGCCCCGA
AGAACGTTTTCCAATGATGAGCACTTTTAAAGTTCTGCTATGTGGCGCGGTATTATCCCGTGTTGACGCC
GGGCAAGAGCAACTCGGTCGCCGCATACACTATTCTCAGAATGACTTGGTTGAGTACTCACCAGTCACAG
AAAAGCATCTTACGGATGGCATGACAGTAAGAGAATTATGCAGTGCTGCCATAACCATGAGTGATAACAC
TGCGGCCAACTTACTTCTGACAACGATCGGAGGACCGAAGGAGCTAACCGCTTTTTTGCACAACATGGGG
GATCATGTAACTCGCCTTGATCGTTGGGAACCGGAGCTGAATGAAGCCATACCAAACGACGAGCGTGACA
CCACGATGCCTGTAGCAATGGCAACAACGTTGCGCAAACTATTAACTGGCGAACTACTTACTCTAGCTTC
CCGGCAACAATTAATAGACTGGATGGAGGCGGATAAAGTTGCAGGACCACTTCTGCGCTCGGCCCTTCCG
GCTGGCTGGTTTATTGCTGATAAATCTGGAGCCGGTGAGCGTGGGTCTCGCGGTATCATTGCAGCACTGG
GGCCAGATGGTAAGCCCTCCCGTATCGTAGTTATCTACACGACGGGGAGTCAGGCAACTATGGATGAACG
AAATAGACAGATCGCTGAGATAGGTGCCTCACTGATTAAGCATTGGTAACTGTCAGACCAAGTTTACTCA
TATATACTTTAGATTGATTTAAAACTTCATTTTTAATTTAAAAGGATCTAGGTGAAGATCCTTTTTGATA
ATCTCATGACCAAAATCCCTTAACGTGAGTTTTCGTTCCACTGAGCGTCAGACCCCGTAGAAAAGATCAA
AGGATCTTCTTGAGATCCTTTTTTTCTGCGCGTAATCTGCTGCTTGCAAACAAAAAAACCACCGCTACCA
GCGGTGGTTTGTTTGCCGGATCAAGAGCTACCAACTCTTTTTCCGAAGGTAACTGGCTTCAGCAGAGCGC
AGATACCAAATACTGTCCTTCTAGTGTAGCCGTAGTTAGGCCACCACTTCAAGAACTCTGTAGCACCGCC
TACATACCTCGCTCTGCTAATCCTGTTACCAGTGGCTGCTGCCAGTGGCGATAAGTCGTGTCTTACCGGG
TTGGACTCAAGACGATAGTTACCGGATAAGGCGCAGCGGTCGGGCTGAACGGGGGGTTCGTGCACACAGC
CCAGCTTGGAGCGAACGACCTACACCGAACTGAGATACCTACAGCGTGAGCTATGAGAAAGCGCCACGCT
TCCCGAAGGGAGAAAGGCGGACAGGTATCCGGTAAGCGGCAGGGTCGGAACAGGAGAGCGCACGAGGGAG
CTTCCAGGGGGAAACGCCTGGTATCTTTATAGTCCTGTCGGGTTTCGCCACCTCTGACTTGAGCGTCGAT
TTTTGTGATGCTCGTCAGGGGGGCGGAGCCTATGGAAAAACGCCAGCAACGCGGCCTTTTTACGGTTCCT
GGCCTTTTGCTGGCCTTTTGCTGGCCTTTTGCTCACATGTTCTTTCCTGCGTTATCCCCTGATTCTGTGG
ATAACCGTATTACCGCCTTTGAGTGAGCTGATACCGCTCGCCGCAGCCGAACGACCGAGCGCAGCGAGTC
AGTGAGCGAGGAAGCGGAAGAGCGCCTGATGCGGTATTTTCTCCTTACGCATCTGTGCGGTATTTCACAC
CGCATATGGTGCACTCTCAGTACAATCTGCTCTGATGCCGCATAGTTAAGCCAGTATACACTCCGCTATC
GCTACGTGACTGGGTCATGGCTGCGCCCCGACACCCGCCAACACCCGCTGACGCGCCCTGACGGGCTTGT
CTGCTCCCGGCATCCGCTTACAGACAAGCTGTGACCGTCTCCGGGAGCTGCATGTGTCAGAGGTTTTCAC
CGTCATCACCGAAACGCGCGAGGCAGCAGATCAATTCGCGCGCGAAGGCGAAGCGGCATGCATAATGTGC
CTGTCAAATGGACGAAGCAGGGATTCTGCAAACCCTATGCTACTCCGTCAAGCCGTCAATTGTCTGATTC
GTTACCAATTATGACAACTTGACGGCTACATCATTCACTTTTTCTTCACAACCGGCACGGAACTCGCTCG
GGCTGGCCCCGGTGCATTTTTTAAATACCCGCGAGAAATAGAGTTGATCGTCAAAACCAACATTGCGACC
GACGGTGGCGATAGGCATCCGGGTGGTGCTCAAAAGCAGCTTCGCCTGGCTGATACGTTGGTCCTCGCGC
CAGCTTAAGACGCTAATCCCTAACTGCTGGCGGAAAAGATGTGACAGACGCGACGGCGACAAGCAAACAT
GCTGTGCGACGCTGGCGATATCAAAATTGCTGTCTGCCAGGTGATCGCTGATGTACTGACAAGCCTCGCG
TACCCGATTATCCATCGGTGGATGGAGCGACTCGTTAATCGCTTCCATGCGCCGCAGTAACAATTGCTCA
AGCAGATTTATCGCCAGCAGCTCCGAATAGCGCCCTTCCCCTTGCCCGGCGTTAATGATTTGCCCAAACA
GGTCGCTGAAATGCGGCTGGTGCGCTTCATCCGGGCGAAAGAACCCCGTATTGGCAAATATTGACGGCCA
GTTAAGCCATTCATGCCAGTAGGCGCGCGGACGAAAGTAAACCCACTGGTGATACCATTCGCGAGCCTCC
GGATGACGACCGTAGTGATGAATCTCTCCTGGCGGGAACAGCAAAATATCACCCGGTCGGCAAACAAATT
CTCGTCCCTGATTTTTCACCACCCCCTGACCGCGAATGGTGAGATTGAGAATATAACCTTTCATTCCCAG
CGGTCGGTCGATAAAAAAATCGAGATAACCGTTGGCCTCAATCGGCGTTAAACCCGCCACCAGATGGGCA
TTAAACGAGTATCCCGGCAGCAGGGGATCATTTTGCGCTTCAGCCATACTTTTCATACTCCCGCCATTCA
GAGAAGAAACCAATTGTCCATATTGCATCAGACATTGCCGTCACTGCGTCTTTTACTGGCTCTTCTCGCT
AACCAAACCGGTAACCCCGCTTATTAAAAGCATTCTGTAACAAAGCGGGACCAAAGCCATGACAAAAACG
CGTAACAAAAGTGTCTATAATCACGGCAGAAAAGTCCACATTGATTATTTGCACGGCGTCACACTTTGCT
ATGCCATAGCATTTTTATCCATAAGATTAGCGGATCCTACCTGACGCTTTTTATCGCAACTCTCTACTGT
TTCTCCATACCCGTTTTTTGGGCTAACAGGAGGAATTAACCATGATGGGCAGCAGCATGTTGGACTCAGA
AGTCAATCAAGAAGCTAAGCCAGAGGTCAAGCCAGAAGTCAAGCCTGAGACTCACATCAATTTAAAGGTG
TCCGATGGGTCTTCAGAGATCTTCTTCAAGATCAAAAAGACCACTCCTTTAAGAAGGCTGATGGAAGCGT
TCGCTAAAAGACAGGGTAAGGAAATGGACTCCTTAAGATTCTTGTACGACGGTATTAGAATTCAAGCTGA
TCAGACCCCTGAAGATTTGGACATGGAGGATAACGATATTATTGAGGCTCACAGAGAACAGATTGGTGGT
CATATGATTAAGAAGATGGCGACTGAAGATCTGGATCGTTTTGGCGAAAAAATTATTGAAGGATTTCAGT
TATCTGACGACGATTTACGCGCTTTGCTTAGCCTGGAATCGGAAGAAGAATTGGAAAAGCTGTATTACGT
CGCACGTAAAGTACGCAACCATTACTTTGGAAATCGCGTATTCCTGAGCTGTTTTATCTACTTCAGCACA
TACTGCAAAAACCAATGTGCGTTTTGCTATTATAACTGCAAAAACGAGATTAACCGCTATCGTTTGTCCC
GCGAAGAAATCAAAGAGACTTGCAAGGCCCTTAAAGGTGCGGGTTTCCATATGATTGATCTGACTATGGG
GGAGGATCCCTATTATTACGAGGAACCTGATCGCTTCGTGGAGCTGGTCCAAATGGTTAAGAATGAGCTT
GGACTTCCAATCATGATTTCGCCAGGAGTAATGGATAATGCTACCCTTTTAAAAGCACGCGAAAAGGGAG
CTAATTTCTTCGCCTTATATCAAGAAACCTATGATCAAGAGTTGTACAAGAAGTTGCGCGTAGGTCAGTC
GTTCAAGAGGCGCTACAATACTCGTCGTTTTGCTAAAGAACAAGGGTATTGCATTGAAGACGGTATCTTA
ACGGGAGTCGGGAACGATATCGAGTCAACGATCAAATCTTTACGCGGCATGAAATCAAATGATCCCGACA
TGGTTCGCGTGATGACTTTCTTACCCCAGGAAGGAACTCCCCTTGAGCGTTTTAAGGACAATAGTAACCT
GAGCGAACTGAAAATCATTGCGATCTTGCGTCTGATCTTTCCGAAGTGCTTAATCCCCGCGTCGTTGGAC
CTGGAAGGGATCGACGGGATGGTACACCGTCTTAACGCAGGTGCTAATATCGTGACTAGCATCCTTCCTA
GTGATTCAAAACTTGAGGGAGTTGCTAACTACGATCGTGACCTGGAAGAGCGCGACCGCGACATTAAAAG
CGTCATCAAGCGCCTTGAGGGAATGGGCATGGAACCAGCGCCACAGGCGGAATTCGAGACTGTACTGCGC
TGCTAATAAGGAGGAAAAATGAAAACCATCTGCCTGATTGGTGGTAAATTGCAGGGTTTTGAGGCCGCGT
ATCTGTCTAAAAAAGCCGATATGAAAGTAGTGGTTATCGACAAGAACCCCCAAGCTCTTATCCGCAATTA
CGCAGACGAGTTTCATTGTTTTGATGTTATCAAGGAACCAGAGAAACTTCTTGAAATCAGCAAAAATGTA
GACGCTATCTTGCCCGTCAACGAAAACTTAGAATGTATTAAATTCTTAAGTAGTGTAAAAGAGGAATTTT
CTTGCCCAGTACTGTTCGATTTTGAGGCTTACCGCATCTCGCGCGATAAGAAGAAATCGAAAGAGTATTT
CCGTTCCATCGGCATTCCGACACCGCAAGACAAACCTGGTCGTCCTCCATACTTCGTTAAGCCACCGTGC
GAAAGCTCGTCGGTTGGTGCTCGCATTATCTACGATGAAGAAGAACTGGGAGAATTGGAGCCCGGCATGC
TGGTAGAAGAGTATGTGGAAGGTGAGGTTATTTCACTTGAAGTAATCGGGGACGGTACCCACTTTGCAGT
TGTTAAAGAGACACTTATTCACATCGACCGCACCTATGACTGCCATATGGTAACTCCCCTGCCATCTGAT
TTGTCTTTCCGTGAGATCAGCTATTCTTTAGCGGCCAACCTGCCTTTGAAGGGGATCATGGACGTTGAAG
CAATTTCGGGCCCGCAAGGTTTGAAGGTCATTGAAATTGATTCACGTTTCCCCTCCCAGACCCCCACAGC
CGTGTATTATTCGTCGGGAGTGAATTTAATTGAGCTGTTGTTTCGTGCCTTTGGAGAAGGGGTGGAGGAA
GTTAAAACCCTTCCAGAGGACCGCTACTGTATCTACGAGCACCTGATGCTTGCAGAAAATGGGGCCCTGA
TCCCAGTAGGTGAGCAGGTTCTGTCGATGGGGAATGACTATGGGAAATACTATGAAGAACCAGGAATTGA
AATCTTTTTATGTCGCGGAGAGGACCCCGTGTTTACGCTTGTCTTTTGGGGAAAGGACCGTGAGGAAGCC
GAAAACAAAAAGCGCACTGGTTTGCTGATTTTGAAGGACCGCTTCGGGGCAGCCGTTTAAAATGGCAAAA
ATCGGATAAGAATAAAAATTTGCCCAAAGTAAAATTTGTTTAAAACAGAAAAAGGAGATAAAAAATGGCT
TTGTTGACTCCCGAGGACCTGGAGAACATTAACCGTCAACTTCACGAAGCCGATTCTACGGTACGTCGTG
TGACTGGGTTAGATATCAAGGGAGTTTGTAAAGATTTCTATGGGACTACTCCATGCTGTGAGAAGGTCGG
TATCGTCCCGGTAACTAGTGGCAACGGCATCATTGGCAACTTTTCTGAAAGTCTTCGTGCGATCACTGAG
TACTTTGGATTTGACTCATTCGTGACGACCATGCCAGACGTTAGTGGCTACTATGAGGCGGTCCGTAATG
GAGCACAAATTATTCTTATGGCAGATGATAATACGTTTCTTGCACACAATTTAAAGAACGGCAAGATCGC
TAATAATCAACCGTGTACCGGAATTATCTACGCGGAGATCGCCTCGCGCTATATGAAAGCCGATTCCAAA
GATGTGCTTGCCGTCGGGCTTGGAAAAGTGGGGTTTCCAGGCGCTGCACATTTGGTTAATAAGGGGTTTC
GTGTGTATGGGTACGACGCGGATAAGGCGTTGTTAGAAAAGACTGTATCAGACCTTGGGATCACACCTTT
CGAGCCTGAGAATCCCCGTCGCTTCTCAATCATTTTTGAGGCGACCCCGTGTGCTGATACAGTACCAGAG
TCTGTCATCAGCGACAATTGTGTCATCTCTACGCCCGGTATCCCTTGCGCGATCAGCCGTGAACTTCAAG
AAAAATACGGGGTGGAGTTGATTATGGAACCTCTGGGTATTGGAACT
